Addgene plasmid #1527: L2947
Purpose: (Empty Backbone)
Depositing lab: Andrew Fire. Depositing organization: Carnegie Institution for Science.
Backbone
  Vector backbone: Unknown
  Backbone size (bp): 4699
  Vector type: Worm Expression
Growth in bacteria
  Bacterial resistance: Ampicillin, 100 μg/mL
  Growth temperature: 37°C
  Growth strain: DH5alpha
  Copy number: Unknown
Gene/Insert
  Gene/Insert name: None
  Tag / fusion protein: SV40NLS, gfpN, IVSR, IVSS, IVST, gfpC, IVSM, IVSL, unc54-204, unc545', IVSA
  Cloning method: Restriction Enzyme
Terms and licenses: Academic/Nonprofit Terms; Industry Terms: Not Available to Industry
Depositor comments: See Fire Lab Vector Kit Documentation 1997. Fire Lab Miniprep Number pPD104.64, Ligation number L2947.
How to cite: L2947 was a gift from Andrew Fire (Addgene plasmid # 1527 ; http://n2t.net/addgene:1527 ; RRID:Addgene_1527)
