[The description below was written by a language model from this plasmid's Addgene catalogue record and pLannotate feature annotations shown in this document.]
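Description:
L2947 (Fire Lab miniprep designation pPD104.64) is an empty-backbone worm expression vector from the 1997 Fire Lab Vector Kit, intended for building GFP reporter fusions in Caenorhabditis elegans. It is a small plasmid of about 4.7 kb. The parental backbone is recorded as unknown, although the annotated features point to a pUC-type framework: a high-copy ColE1/pMB1-family origin of replication, an ampicillin resistance gene (β-lactamase) with its own promoter for selection in E. coli, remnants of the lac promoter/operator region with a CAP binding site, and a fragment of the pUC18/19 multiple cloning site. Short rop, bom and lacI fragments are also detected and appear to be backbone remnants.

No gene or promoter is inserted. The payload is a promoterless reporter module, listed in the catalogue as an SV40 nuclear localisation signal, a GFP coding region given as N- and C-terminal parts (gfpN, gfpC) interrupted by several synthetic introns (the IVS elements), and unc-54-derived sequences. The automated annotation labels an 864 bp stretch as a GFP variant, longer than an uninterrupted GFP coding sequence and so consistent with embedded introns, which are generally included to improve transgene expression in worms. The unc-54 sequences probably supply 3′ end processing signals, as in other vectors of this series, but the record does not define their function. The downstream "aex-5 fragment" hit may simply reflect genomic sequence adjacent to unc-54. A user would typically clone a C. elegans promoter or gene fragment by restriction enzyme cloning into the polylinker upstream of the reporter. The NLS would concentrate fluorescence in nuclei, making expressing cells easier to identify.
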