Features (pLannotate 1.2.2; 12 found; start..end, strand, type, name):
     46..909     +  CDS            yEGFP: yEGFP is a fluorescent protein published in 1997.
   1582..1734    +  CDS            aex-5 (fragment): AEX5_CAEEL - Also known as kpc-3 From Caenorhabditis elegans.
   1862..1897    +  CDS            rop (fragment): Rop protein, which maintains plasmids at low copy number; rop
   1999..2098    +  misc_feature   bom (fragment): basis of mobility region from pBR322
   2196..2300    +  promoter       AmpR promoter: bla
   2301..3161    +  CDS            AmpR: β-lactamase; bla; confers resistance to ampicillin, carbenicillin, and related antibiotics
   3332..3920    +  rep_origin     ori: high-copy-number ColE1/pMB1/pBR322/pUC origin of replication
   4103..4195    +  CDS            lacI (fragment): lac repressor; lacI; The lac repressor binds to the lac operator to inhibit transcription in E. coli. This inhibition can be relieved by adding lactose or isopropyl-β-D-thiogalactopyranoside (IPTG).
   4208..4229    +  protein_bind   CAP binding site: CAP binding activates transcription in the presence of cAMP. E. coli catabolite activator protein
   4244..4274    +  promoter       lac promoter: promoter for the E. coli lac operon
   4282..4298    +  protein_bind   lac operator: The lac repressor binds to the lac operator to inhibit transcription in E. coli. This inhibition can be relieved by adding lactose or isopropyl-β-D-thiogalactopyranoside (IPTG). lac repressor encoded by lacI
   4335..4372    -  misc_feature   MCS (fragment): pUC18/19 multiple cloning site
>Addgene plasmid #1527 | L2947 | depositor full sequence | sequence record 137 | Author sequence
ATGACTGCTCCAAAGAAGAAGCGTAAGGTACCGGTAGAAAAAATGAGTAAAGGAGAAGAACTTTTCACTG
GAGTTGTCCCAATTCTTGTTGAATTAGATGGTGATGTTAATGGGCACAAATTTTCTGTCAGTGGAGAGGG
TGAAGGTGATGCAACATACGGAAAACTTACCCTTAAATTTATTTGCACTACTGGAAAACTACCTGTTCCA
TGGGTAAGTTTAAACATATATATACTAACTAACCCTGATTATTTAAATTTTCAGCCAACACTTGTCACTA
CTTTCGGTTATGGTGTTCAATGCTTCGCCAGATACCCAGATCATATGAAACAGCATGACTTTTTCAAGAG
TGCCATGCCCGAAGGTTATGTACAGGAAAGAACTATATTTTTCAAAGATGACGGGAACTACAAGACACGT
AAGTTTAAACAGTTCGGTACTAACTAACCATACATATTTAAATTTTCAGGTGCTGAAGTCAAGTTTGAAG
GTGATACCCTTGTTAATAGAATCGAGTTAAAAGGTATTGATTTTAAAGAAGATGGAAACATTCTTGGACA
CAAATTGGAATACAACTATAACTCACACAATGTATACATCATGGCAGACAAACAAAAGAATGGAATCAAA
GTTGTAAGTTTAAACATGATTTTACTAACTAACTAATCTGATTTAAATTTTCAGAACTTCAAAATTAGAC
ACAACATTGAAGATGGAAGCGTTCAACTAGCAGACCATTATCAACAAAATACTCCAATTGGCGATGGCCC
TGTCCTTTTACCAGACAACCATTACCTGTCCACACAATCTGCCCTTTCGAAAGATCCCAACGAAAAGAGA
GACCACATGGTCCTTCTTGAGTTTGTAACAGCTGCTGGGATTACACATGGCATGGATGAACTATACAAAT
AGCATTCGTAGAATTGTAAGTTTAAACTTTCTCATACTAACTAACGCGCTCTATTTAAATTTTCAGAATT
CCAACTGAGCGCCGGTCGCTACCATTACCAACTTGTCTGGTGTCAAAAATAATAGGGGCCGCTGTCATCA
GAGTAAGTTTAAACTGAGTTCTACTAACTAACGAGTAATATTTAAATTTTCAGCATCTCGCGCCCGTGCC
TCTGACTTCTAAGTCCAATTACTCTTCAACATCCCTACATGCTCTTTCTCCCTGTGCTCCCACCCCCTAT
TTTTGTTATTATCAAAAAACTTCTCTTAATTTCTTTGTTTTTTAGCTTCTTTTAAGTCACCTCTAACAAT
GAAATTGTGTAGATTCAAAAATAGAATTAATTCGTAATAAAAAGTCGAAAAAAATTGTGCTCCCTCCCCC
CATTAATAATAATTCTATCCCAAAATCTACACAATGTTCTGTGTACACTTCTTATGTTTTTTACTTCTGA
TAAATTTTTTTGAAACATCATAGAAAAAACCGCACACAAAATACCTTATCATATGTTACGTTTCAGTTTA
TGACCGCAATTTTTATTTCTTCGCACGTCTGGGCCTCTCATGACGTCAAATCATGCTCATCGTGAAAAAG
TTTTGGAGTATTTTTGGAATTTTTCAATCAAGTGAAAGTTTATGAAATTAATTTTCCTGCTTTTGCTTTT
TGGGGTTTCCCCTATTGTTTGTCAAGATTTCGAGGACGGCGTTTTTCTTGCTAAAATCACAAGTATTGAT
GAGCACGATGCAAGAAAGATCGGAAGAAGGTTTGGGTTTGAGGCTCAGTGGAAGGTGAGTAGAAGTTGAT
AATTTGAAAGTGGAGTAGTGTCTATGGGGTTTTTGCCTTAAATGACAGAATACATTCCCAATATACCAAA
CATAACTGTTTCCTACTAGTCGGCCGTACGGGCCCTTTCGTCTCGCGCGTTTCGGTGATGACGGTGAAAA
CCTCTGACACATGCAGCTCCCGGAGACGGTCACAGCTTGTCTGTAAGCGGATGCCGGGAGCAGACAAGCC
CGTCAGGGCGCGTCAGCGGGTGTTGGCGGGTGTCGGGGCTGGCTTAACTATGCGGCATCAGAGCAGATTG
TACTGAGAGTGCACCATATGCGGTGTGAAATACCGCACAGATGCGTAAGGAGAAAATACCGCATCAGGCG
GCCTTAAGGGCCTCGTGATACGCCTATTTTTATAGGTTAATGTCATGATAATAATGGTTTCTTAGACGTC
AGGTGGCACTTTTCGGGGAAATGTGCGCGGAACCCCTATTTGTTTATTTTTCTAAATACATTCAAATATG
TATCCGCTCATGAGACAATAACCCTGATAAATGCTTCAATAATATTGAAAAAGGAAGAGTATGAGTATTC
AACATTTCCGTGTCGCCCTTATTCCCTTTTTTGCGGCATTTTGCCTTCCTGTTTTTGCTCACCCAGAAAC
GCTGGTGAAAGTAAAAGATGCTGAAGATCAGTTGGGTGCACGAGTGGGTTACATCGAACTGGATCTCAAC
AGCGGTAAGATCCTTGAGAGTTTTCGCCCCGAAGAACGTTTTCCAATGATGAGCACTTTTAAAGTTCTGC
TATGTGGCGCGGTATTATCCCGTATTGACGCCGGGCAAGAGCAACTCGGTCGCCGCATACACTATTCTCA
GAATGACTTGGTTGAGTACTCACCAGTCACAGAAAAGCATCTTACGGATGGCATGACAGTAAGAGAATTA
TGCAGTGCTGCCATAACCATGAGTGATAACACTGCGGCCAACTTACTTCTGACAACGATCGGAGGACCGA
AGGAGCTAACCGCTTTTTTGCACAACATGGGGGATCATGTAACTCGCCTTGATCGTTGGGAACCGGAGCT
GAATGAAGCCATACCAAACGACGAGCGTGACACCACGATGCCTGTAGCAATGGCAACAACGTTGCGCAAA
CTATTAACTGGCGAACTACTTACTCTAGCTTCCCGGCAACAATTAATAGACTGGATGGAGGCGGATAAAG
TTGCAGGACCACTTCTGCGCTCGGCCCTTCCGGCTGGCTGGTTTATTGCTGATAAATCTGGAGCCGGTGA
GCGTGGGTCTCGCGGTATCATTGCAGCACTGGGGCCAGATGGTAAGCCCTCCCGTATCGTAGTTATCTAC
ACGACGGGGAGTCAGGCAACTATGGATGAACGAAATAGACAGATCGCTGAGATAGGTGCCTCACTGATTA
AGCATTGGTAACTGTCAGACCAAGTTTACTCATATATACTTTAGATTGATTTAAAACTTCATTTTTAATT
TAAAAGGATCTAGGTGAAGATCCTTTTTGATAATCTCATGACCAAAATCCCTTAACGTGAGTTTTCGTTC
CACTGAGCGTCAGACCCCGTAGAAAAGATCAAAGGATCTTCTTGAGATCCTTTTTTTCTGCGCGTAATCT
GCTGCTTGCAAACAAAAAAACCACCGCTACCAGCGGTGGTTTGTTTGCCGGATCAAGAGCTACCAACTCT
TTTTCCGAAGGTAACTGGCTTCAGCAGAGCGCAGATACCAAATACTGTCCTTCTAGTGTAGCCGTAGTTA
GGCCACCACTTCAAGAACTCTGTAGCACCGCCTACATACCTCGCTCTGCTAATCCTGTTACCAGTGGCTG
CTGCCAGTGGCGATAAGTCGTGTCTTACCGGGTTGGACTCAAGACGATAGTTACCGGATAAGGCGCAGCG
GTCGGGCTGAACGGGGGGTTCGTGCACACAGCCCAGCTTGGAGCGAACGACCTACACCGAACTGAGATAC
CTACAGCGTGAGCATTGAGAAAGCGCCACGCTTCCCGAAGGGAGAAAGGCGGACAGGTATCCGGTAAGCG
GCAGGGTCGGAACAGGAGAGCGCACGAGGGAGCTTCCAGGGGGAAACGCCTGGTATCTTTATAGTCCTGT
CGGGTTTCGCCACCTCTGACTTGAGCGTCGATTTTTGTGATGCTCGTCAGGGGGGCGGAGCCTATGGAAA
AACGCCAGCAACGCGGCCTTTTTACGGTTCCTGGCCTTTTGCTGGCCTTTTGCTCACATGTTCTTTCCTG
CGTTATCCCCTGATTCTGTGGATAACCGTATTACCGCCTTTGAGTGAGCTGATACCGCTCGCCGCAGCCG
AACGACCGAGCGCAGCGAGTCAGTGAGCGAGGAAGCGGAAGAGCGCCCAATACGCAAACCGCCTCTCCCC
GCGCGTTGGCCGATTCATTAATGCAGCTGGCACGACAGGTTTCCCGACTGGAAAGCGGGCAGTGAGCGCA
ACGCAATTAATGTGAGTTAGCTCACTCATTAGGCACCCCAGGCTTTACACTTTATGCTTCCGGCTCGTAT
GTTGTGTGGAATTGTGAGCGGATAACAATTTCACACAGGAAACAGCTATGACCATGATTACGCCAAGCTT
GCATGCCTGCAGGTCGACTCTAGAGGATCCCCAATTCTTGAGACTTCCACTATCTTCTCTGGCACCCTCC
ACTACGCGTAGGCGTCTCTCGCTTCGTGTATTCCCGGGAAGCCGGGTTCCCGTCTCTCCCGCCGCTGCCG
CTGCCGCACACAGCTTTACACCTCGTAGAATCCCCAAAGAGGGGCGTGGCTTGCGGGTGCCAACATCCTC
CTGCCGAGGAAGAAGCAGGCACTCATCACTCGCATCATCAACCTCGGGATTGGCCAAAGGACCCAAAGGT
ATGTTTCGAATGATACTAACATAACATAGAACATTTTCAGGAGGACCCTTGGAGGGTACCGAGCTCAGAA
AAA
