>Addgene plasmid #1527 | L2947 | addgene partial sequence | sequence record 16667 | 1527_m13reverse
GNGCCTGCGGTCGACTCTAGAGGATCCCCAATTCTTGAGACTTCCACTATCTTCTCTGGCACCCTCCACT
ACGCGTAGGCGTCTCTCGCTTCGTGTATTCCCGGGAAGCCGGGTTCCCGTCTCTCCCGCCGCTGCCGCTG
CCGCACACAGCTTTACACCTCGTAGAATCCCCAAAGAGGGGCGTGGCTTGCGGGTGCCAACATCCTCCTG
CCGAGGAAGAAGCAGGCACTCATCACTCGCATCATCAACCTCGGGATTGGCCAAAGGACCCAAAGGTATG
TTTCGAATGATACTAACATAACATAGAACATTTTCAGGAGGACCCTTGGAGGGTACCGAGCTCAGAAAAA
ATGACTGCTCCAAAGAAGAAGCGTAAGGTACCGGTAGAAAAAATGAGTAAAGGAGAAGAACTTTTCACTG
GAGTTGTCCCAATTCTTGTTGAATTAGATGGTGATGTTAATGGGCACAAATTTTCTGTCAGTGGAGAGGG
TGAAGGTGATGCAACATACGGAAAACTTACCCTTAAATTTATTTGCACTACTGGAAAACTACCTGTTCCA
TGGGTAAGTTTAAACATATATATACTAACTAACCCTGATTATTTAAATTTTCAGCCAACACTTGTCACTA
CTTTCGGTTATGGTGTTCAATGCTTCGCCAGATACCCAGATCATATGAAACAGCATGACTTTTTCAAGAG
TGCCATGCCCGAAGGTTATGTACAGGAAAGAACTATATTTTTCAAAGATGACGGGAACTACAAGACACGT
AAGTTTAAACAGTTCGGTACTAACTAACCATACATATTTAAATTTTCAGGTGCTGAAGTCAAGTTTGAAG
GTGATACCCTTGTTAATAGAATCGAGTTAAAAGGTATTGATTTTAAAGAAGATGGAAACATTCTTGGACA
CAAATTGGAATACAACTATAACTCACACAATGTATACATCATGGCAGACAACCAAAAGAATGGAATCAAA
GTNGTAAGTTTAAACATGATTTTTACTAACTAACTAATCTGANTTAAATTTTCCAAACTTCCAAAATTAG
ACCCCAACATTGAAGATGGAAGCGTTNCACCTAGCCANACCCTTTNTCAACAAATACNCCNATTGGNGAA
TGGCCCTNTTCTTTTACCANANAACCATAACTGGTCCCCNNAATCTGNCCTTTNGAAANATCCCANCNAA
AAAAAAACCCCNGGCCCCTCTTGATTTGTAANCCTGCNGGGATNACCNGGGCNGGAAGANCANACAANAC
ATTCNNNAAATGGANTTNAACTTTCCAAAAANCAACCCCCTNTTAATTTNAAATTCCCNGNGGCGGGCCN
NCATCAATTTNGGGGNAAAAAAAGGGGCCCCCCNCAAAATTTACGGNTCCCACNAAAAATTTTTNC
